>Addgene plasmid #144105 | TFORF1570 | addgene full sequence | sequence record 396179 | Addgene NGS Result
TTAATGTAGTCTTATGCAATACTCTTGTAGTCTTGCAACATGGTAACGATGAGTTAGCAACATGCCTTAC
AAGGAGAGAAAAAGCACCGTGCATGCCGATTGGTGGAAGTAAGGTGGTACGATCGTGCCTTATTAGGAAG
GCAACAGACGGGTCTGACATGGATTGGACGAACCACTGAATTGCCGCATTGCAGAGATATTGTATTTAAG
TGCCTAGCTCGATACATAAACGGGTCTCTCTGGTTAGACCAGATCTGAGCCTGGGAGCTCTCTGGCTAAC
TAGGGAACCCACTGCTTAAGCCTCAATAAAGCTTGCCTTGAGTGCTTCAAGTAGTGTGTGCCCGTCTGTT
GTGTGACTCTGGTAACTAGAGATCCCTCAGACCCTTTTAGTCAGTGTGGAAAATCTCTAGCAGTGGCGCC
CGAACAGGGACTTGAAAGCGAAAGGGAAACCAGAGGAGCTCTCTCGACGCAGGACTCGGCTTGCTGAAGC
GCGCACGGCAAGAGGCGAGGGGCGGCGACTGGTGAGTACGCCAAAAATTTTGACTAGCGGAGGCTAGAAG
GAGAGAGATGGGTGCGAGAGCGTCAGTATTAAGCGGGGGAGAATTAGATCGCGATGGGAAAAAATTCGGT
TAAGGCCAGGGGGAAAGAAAAAATATAAATTAAAACATATAGTATGGGCAAGCAGGGAGCTAGAACGATT
CGCAGTTAATCCTGGCCTGTTAGAAACATCAGAAGGCTGTAGACAAATACTGGGACAGCTACAACCATCC
CTTCAGACAGGATCAGAAGAACTTAGATCATTATATAATACAGTAGCAACCCTCTATTGTGTGCATCAAA
GGATAGAGATAAAAGACACCAAGGAAGCTTTAGACAAGATAGAGGAAGAGCAAAACAAAAGTAAGACCAC
CGCACAGCAAGCGGCCGCTGATCTTCAGACCTGGAGGAGGAGATATGAGGGACAATTGGAGAAGTGAATT
ATATAAATATAAAGTAGTAAAAATTGAACCATTAGGAGTAGCACCCACCAAGGCAAAGAGAAGAGTGGTG
CAGAGAGAAAAAAGAGCAGTGGGAATAGGAGCTTTGTTCCTTGGGTTCTTGGGAGCAGCAGGAAGCACTA
TGGGCGCAGCGTCAATGACGCTGACGGTACAGGCCAGACAATTATTGTCTGGTATAGTGCAGCAGCAGAA
CAATTTGCTGAGGGCTATTGAGGCGCAACAGCATCTGTTGCAACTCACAGTCTGGGGCATCAAGCAGCTC
CAGGCAAGAATCCTGGCTGTGGAAAGATACCTAAAGGATCAACAGCTCCTGGGGATTTGGGGTTGCTCTG
GAAAACTCATTTGCACCACTGCTGTGCCTTGGAATGCTAGTTGGAGTAATAAATCTCTGGAACAGATTTG
GAATCACACGACCTGGATGGAGTGGGACAGAGAAATTAACAATTACACAAGCTTAATACACTCCTTAATT
GAAGAATCGCAAAACCAGCAAGAAAAGAATGAACAAGAATTATTGGAATTAGATAAATGGGCAAGTTTGT
GGAATTGGTTTAACATAACAAATTGGCTGTGGTATATAAAATTATTCATAATGATAGTAGGAGGCTTGGT
AGGTTTAAGAATAGTTTTTGCTGTACTTTCTATAGTGAATAGAGTTAGGCAGGGATATTCACCATTATCG
TTTCAGACCCACCTCCCAACCCCGAGGGGACCCATGCATTGCATCTCAATTAGTCAGCAACCAGGTGTGG
AAAGTCCCCAGGCTCCCCAGCAGGCAGAAGTATGCAAAGCATGCGTCTCAATTAGTCAGCAACCATAGTC
CCGCCCCTAACTCCGCCCATCCCGCCCCTAACTCCGCCCAGTTCCGCCCATTCTCCGCCCCATGGCTGAC
TAATTTTTTTTATTTATGCAGAGGCCGAGGCCGCCTCGGCCTCTGAGCTATTCCAGAAGTAGTGAGGAGG
CTTTTTTGGAGGCCTAGGCTTTTGCAAAAAGCTTTCTAGAGGTACCACCGGAGCTTACCATGACCGAGTA
CAAGCCCACGGTGCGCCTCGCCACCCGCGACGACGTCCCCAGGGCCGTACGCACCCTCGCCGCCGCGTTC
GCCGACTACCCCGCCACGCGCCACACCGTCGATCCGGACCGCCACATCGAGCGGGTCACCGAGCTGCAAG
AACTCTTCCTCACGCGCGTCGGGCTCGACATCGGCAAGGTGTGGGTCGCGGACGACGGCGCCGCCGTGGC
GGTCTGGACCACGCCGGAGAGCGTCGAAGCGGGGGCGGTGTTCGCCGAGATCGGCCCGCGCATGGCCGAG
TTGAGCGGTTCCCGGCTGGCCGCGCAGCAACAGATGGAAGGCCTCCTGGCGCCGCACCGGCCCAAGGAGC
CCGCGTGGTTCCTGGCCACCGTCGGCGTCTCGCCCGACCACCAGGGCAAGGGTCTGGGCAGCGCCGTCGT
GCTCCCCGGAGTGGAGGCGGCCGAGCGCGCCGGGGTGCCCGCCTTCCTGGAGACCTCCGCGCCCCGCAAC
CTCCCCTTCTACGAGCGGCTCGGCTTCACCGTCACCGCCGACGTCGAGGTGCCCGAAGGACCGCGCACCT
GGTGCATGACCCGCAAGCCCGGTGCCAGTTAACGAATTCTAGATCTTGAGACAAATGGCAGTATTCATCC
ACAATTTTAAAAGAAAAGGGGGGATTGGGGGGTACAGTGCAGGGGAAAGAATAGTAGACATAATAGCAAC
AGACATACAAACTAAAGAATTACAAAAACAAATTACAAAAATTCAAAATTTTCGGGTTTATTACAGGGAC
AGCAGAGATCCACTTTGGCGCCGGCTCGAGGCCTGCAGGTGCAAAGATGGATAAAGTTTTAAACAGAGAG
GAATCTTTGCAGCTAATGGACCTTCTAGGTCTTGAAAGGAGTGGGAATTGGCTCCGGTGCCCGTCAGTGG
GCAGAGCGCACATCGCCCACAGTCCCCGAGAAGTTGGGGGGAGGGGTCGGCAATTGAACCGGTGCCTAGA
GAAGGTGGCGCGGGGTAAACTGGGAAAGTGATGTCGTGTACTGGCTCCGCCTTTTTCCCGAGGGTGGGGG
AGAACCGTATATAAGTGCAGTAGTCGCCGTGAACGTTCTTTTTCGCAACGGGTTTGCCGCCAGAACACAG
GTAAGTGCCGTGTGTGGTTCCCGCGGGCCTGGCCTCTTTACGGGTTATGGCCCTTGCGTGCCTTGAATTA
CTTCCACCTGGCTGCAGTACGTGATTCTTGATCCCGAGCTTCGGGTTGGAAGTGGGTGGGAGAGTTCGAG
GCCTTGCGCTTAAGGAGCCCCTTCGCCTCGTGCTTGAGTTGAGGCCTGGCCTGGGCGCTGGGGCCGCCGC
GTGCGAATCTGGTGGCACCTTCGCGCCTGTCTCGCTGCTTTCGATAAGTCTCTAGCCATTTAAAATTTTT
GATGACCTGCTGCGACGCTTTTTTTCTGGCAAGATAGTCTTGTAAATGCGGGCCAAGATCTGCACACTGG
TATTTCGGTTTTTGGGGCCGCGGGCGGCGACGGGGCCCGTGCGTCCCAGCGCACATGTTCGGCGAGGCGG
GGCCTGCGAGCGCGGCCACCGAGAATCGGACGGGGGTAGTCTCAAGCTGGCCGGCCTGCTCTGGTGCCTG
GCCTCGCGCCGCCGTGTATCGCCCCGCCCTGGGCGGCAAGGCTGGCCCGGTCGGCACCAGTTGCGTGAGC
GGAAAGATGGCCGCTTCCCGGCCCTGCTGCAGGGAGCTCAAAATGGAGGACGCGGCGCTCGGGAGAGCGG
GCGGGTGAGTCACCCACACAAAGGAAAAGGGCCTTTCCGTCCTCAGCCGTCGCTTCATGTGACTCCACGG
AGTACCGGGCGCCGTCCAGGCACCTCGATTAGTTCTCGAGCTTTTGGAGTACGTCGTCTTTAGGTTGGGG
GGAGGGGTTTTATGCGATGGAGTTTCCCCACACTGAGTGGGTGGAGACTGAAGTTAGGCCAGCTTGGCAC
TTGATGTAATTCTCCTTGGAATTTGCCCTTTTTGAGTTTGGATCTTGGTTCATTCTCAAGCCTCAGACAG
TGGTTCAAAGTTTTTTTCTTCCATTTCAGGTGTCGTGAGGCTAGCACCGCCACCATGCCAGGACCACCTG
GAAGCCTAGAAATGGGACCACTGACATTTAGGGATGTGGCCATAGAATTCTCTCTGGAGGAGTGGCAATG
CCTGGACACTGCACAACGGAATTTATATAGGAAAGTGATGTTTGAGAACTACAGAAACCTGGTCTTCCTG
GGTATTGCTGTCTCTAAGCCTCACCTGATAACCTGTTTGGAGCAAGGAAAAGAGCCCTGGAATAGGAAGA
GACAGGAGATGGTAGCCAAACCCCCAGTTATATATTCTCATTTCACTGAAGACCTTTGGCCAGAGCATAG
CATAAAAGATTCTTTTCAAAAAGTGATACTGAGAGGATATGGAAAATGTGGACATGAGAATTTACAATTA
AGAATAAGTTGTAAAAGTGTGGATGAGTCTAAGGTGTTCAAAGAAGGTTATAATGAACTTAACCAATGTT
TGAGAACTACCCAGAGCAAAATATTTCAATGTGATAAATACGTGAAAGTCTTTCATAAATTTTCAAATTC
AAACAGTCATAAGAAAAGAAATACTGGAAAGAAGGTTTTCAAATGTAAAGAATGTGGCAAATCATTTTGC
ATGCTTTCACATCTAACACAACATATAAGAATTCACACTAGAGAGAATTCTTACAAATGTGAGGAATGTG
GCAAAGTTCTTAACTGGTTCTCAGAGCTTATTAAACATAAGGGAATTCATATGGGAGAGAAACCCTACAA
ATGTGAGGAATGTGGCAAAGCCTTTAACCAATCCTCAACCCTTATTAAACATAAGAAAATTCATATTGAA
GAGAAACCCTTCAAATGTGAAGAATGTGGCAAAGCCTTTAGTTTATTCTCAATCCTTAGTAAACATAAGA
TAATTCATACTGGAGACAAACCTTACAAATGTGATGAATGTCACAAAGCCTTTAACTGGTTTGCAACCCT
TACTAACCATAAGAGAATTCATACTGGAGAGAAACCCTTCAAATGTGAAGAATGTGGCAAAGACTTTAAC
CAGTTTTCAAACCTTACTAAACATAAGAAAATTCATACTGGAGAGAAACCCTACAAATGTGAAGAATGTG
GCAAAGCTTTTAACCAGTTTGCAAACCTTACTAGACATAAGAAAATTCATACTGGAGAGAAATCCTACAA
ATGTGAAGAATGCGGCAAAGCTTTTATACAGTCCTCAAACCTTACTGAACATATGAGAATTCATACTGGA
GAGAAACCCTACAAATGTGAAGAATGTGGCAAAGCTTTTAATGGGTGCTCCAGCCTTACTCGACATAAGA
GAATTCACACTAGAGAGAATACCTACAAATGTGAAGAATGTGGCAAAGGCTTTACTTTATTTTCAACCCT
TACTAACCATAAAGTAATTCATACTGGAGAGAAATCCTACAAATGTGATGAATGTGGCAATGTTTTTAAC
TGGCCTGCAACTCTTGCTAATCATAAGAGAATTCATGCTAGAGAGAAACCCTACAAATGTGAAGAATGTG
GCAAAGCTTTTAACCGGTCCTCACACCTTACTAGACATAAGAAAATTCATACTGGTGAGAAACTCTACAA
ACCTGAAAAATGTGACAATAATTTTGATAACACCTAGTAATGAACTAGTCCGTAACTTGAAAGTATTTCG
ATTTCTTGGCTTTATATATCTTGTGGAAAGGACGAGGAAGGTTCAGGCGATGGTTCGGCACGCGTTAAGT
CGACAATCAACCTCTGGATTACAAAATTTGTGAAAGATTGACTGGTATTCTTAACTATGTTGCTCCTTTT
ACGCTATGTGGATACGCTGCTTTAATGCCTTTGTATCATGCTATTGCTTCCCGTATGGCTTTCATTTTCT
CCTCCTTGTATAAATCCTGGTTGCTGTCTCTTTATGAGGAGTTGTGGCCCGTTGTCAGGCAACGTGGCGT
GGTGTGCACTGTGTTTGCTGACGCAACCCCCACTGGTTGGGGCATTGCCACCACCTGTCAGCTCCTTTCC
GGGACTTTCGCTTTCCCCCTCCCTATTGCCACGGCGGAACTCATCGCCGCCTGCCTTGCCCGCTGCTGGA
CAGGGGCTCGGCTGTTGGGCACTGACAATTCCGTGGTGTTGTCGGGGAAATCATCGTCCTTTCCTTGGCT
GCTCGCCTGTGTTGCCACCTGGATTCTGCGCGGGACGTCCTTCTGCTACGTCCCTTCGGCCCTCAATCCA
GCGGACCTTCCTTCCCGCGGCCTGCTGCCGGCTCTGCGGCCTCTTCCGCGTCTTCGCCTTCGCCCTCAGA
CGAGTCGGATCTCCCTTTGGGCCGCCTCCCCGCGTCGACTTTAAGACCAATGACTTACAAGGCAGCTGTA
GATCTTAGCCACTTTTTAAAAGAAAAGGGGGGACTGGAAGGGCTAATTCACTCCCAACGAAGACAAGATC
TGCTTTTTGCTTGTACTGGGTCTCTCTGGTTAGACCAGATCTGAGCCTGGGAGCTCTCTGGCTAACTAGG
GAACCCACTGCTTAAGCCTCAATAAAGCTTGCCTTGAGTGCTTCAAGTAGTGTGTGCCCGTCTGTTGTGT
GACTCTGGTAACTAGAGATCCCTCAGACCCTTTTAGTCAGTGTGGAAAATCTCTAGCAGTACGTATAGTA
GTTCATGTCATCTTATTATTCAGTATTTATAACTTGCAAAGAAATGAATATCAGAGAGTGAGAGGAACTT
GTTTATTGCAGCTTATAATGGTTACAAATAAAGCAATAGCATCACAAATTTCACAAATAAAGCATTTTTT
TCACTGCATTCTAGTTGTGGTTTGTCCAAACTCATCAATGTATCTTATCATGTCTGGCTCTAGCTATCCC
GCCCCTAACTCCGCCCATCCCGCCCCTAACTCCGCCCAGTTCCGCCCATTCTCCGCCCCATGGCTGACTA
ATTTTTTTTATTTATGCAGAGGCCGAGGCCGCCTCGGCCTCTGAGCTATTCCAGAAGTAGTGAGGAGGCT
TTTTTGGAGGCCTAGGGACGTACCCAATTCGCCCTATAGTGAGTCGTATTACGCGCGCTCACTGGCCGTC
GTTTTACAACGTCGTGACTGGGAAAACCCTGGCGTTACCCAACTTAATCGCCTTGCAGCACATCCCCCTT
TCGCCAGCTGGCGTAATAGCGAAGAGGCCCGCACCGATCGCCCTTCCCAACAGTTGCGCAGCCTGAATGG
CGAATGGG
[124 nt withheld, positions 7289-7412]
C
[91 nt withheld, positions 7414-7504]
A
[49 nt withheld, positions 7506-7554]
CCTTTGACGTTGGAGTCCACGTTCTTT
[37 nt withheld, positions 7582-7618]
ACCCTATCTCGGTCTATTCTTTTGATTTATAAGGGATTTTGCCGATTTCGGCCTATTGGTTAAAAAATGA
GCTGATTTAACAAAAATTTAACGCGAATTTTAACAAAATATTAACGCTTACAATTTAGGTGGCACTTTTC
GGGGAAATGTGCGCGGAACCCCTATTTGTTTATTTTTCTAAATACATTCAAATATGTATCCGCTCATGAG
ACAATAACCCTGATAAATGCTTCAATAATATTGAAAAAGGAAGAGTATGAGTATTCAACATTTCCGTGTC
GCCCTTATTCCCTTTTTTGCGGCATTTTGCCTTCCTGTTTTTGCTCACCCAGAAACGCTGGTGAAAGTAA
AAGATGCTGAAGATCAGTTGGGTGCACGAGTGGGTTACATCGAACTGGATCTCAACAGCGGTAAGATCCT
TGAGAGTTTTCGCCCCGAAGAACGTTTTCCAATGATGAGCACTTTTAAAGTTCTGCTATGTGGCGCGGTA
TTATCCCGTATTGACGCCGGGCAAGAGCAACTCGGTCGCCGCATACACTATTCTCAGAATGACTTGGTTG
AGTACTCACCAGTCACAGAAAAGCATCTTACGGATGGCATGACAGTAAGAGAATTATGCAGTGCTGCCAT
AACCATGAGTGATAACACTGCGGCCAACTTACTTCTGACAACGATCGGAGGACCGAAGGAGCTAACCGCT
TTTTTGCACAACATGGGGGATCATGTAACTCGCCTTGATCGTTGGGAACCGGAGCTGAATGAAGCCATAC
CAAACGACGAGCGTGACACCACGATGCCTGTAGCAATGGCAACAACGTTGCGCAAACTATTAACTGGCGA
ACTACTTACTCTAGCTTCCCGGCAACAATTAATAGACTGGATGGAGGCGGATAAAGTTGCAGGACCACTT
CTGCGCTCGGCCCTTCCGGCTGGCTGGTTTATTGCTGATAAATCTGGAGCCGGTGAGCGTGGGTCTCGCG
GTATCATTGCAGCACTGGGGCCAGATGGTAAGCCCTCCCGTATCGTAGTTATCTACACGACGGGGAGTCA
GGCAACTATGGATGAACGAAATAGACAGATCGCTGAGATAGGTGCCTCACTGATTAAGCATTGGTAACTG
TCAGACCAAGTTTACTCATATATACTTTAGATTGATTTAAAACTTCATTTTTAATTTAAAAGGATCTAGG
TGAAGATCCTTTTTGATAATCTCATGACCAAAATCCCTTAACGTGAGTTTTCGTTCCACTGAGCGTCAGA
CCCCGTAGAAAAGATCAAAGGATCTTCTTGAGATCCTTTTTTTCTGCGCGTAATCTGCTGCTTGCAAACA
AAAAAACCACCGCTACCAGCGGTGGTTTGTTTGCCGGATCAAGAGCTACCAACTCTTTTTCCGAAGGTAA
CTGGCTTCAGCAGAGCGCAGATACCAAATACTGTTCTTCTAGTGTAGCCGTAGTTAGGCCACCACTTCAA
GAACTCTGTAGCACCGCCTACATACCTCGCTCTGCTAATCCTGTTACCAGTGGCTGCTGCCAGTGGCGAT
AAGTCGTGTCTTACCGGGTTGGACTCAAGACGATAGTTACCGGATAAGGCGCAGCGGTCGGGCTGAACGG
GGGGTTCGTGCACACAGCCCAGCTTGGAGCGAACGACCTACACCGAACTGAGATACCTACAGCGTGAGCT
ATGAGAAAGCGCCACGCTTCCCGAAGGGAGAAAGGCGGACAGGTATCCGGTAAGCGGCAGGGTCGGAACA
GGAGAGCGCACGAGGGAGCTTCCAGGGGGAAACGCCTGGTATCTTTATAGTCCTGTCGGGTTTCGCCACC
TCTGACTTGAGCGTCGATTTTTGTGATGCTCGTCAGGGGGGCGGAGCCTATGGAAAAACGCCAGCAACGC
GGCCTTTTTACGGTTCCTGGCCTTTTGCTGGCCTTTTGCTCACATGTTCTTTCCTGCGTTATCCCCTGAT
TCTGTGGATAACCGTATTACCGCCTTTGAGTGAGCTGATACCGCTCGCCGCAGCCGAACGACCGAGCGCA
GCGAGTCAGTGAGCGAGGAAGCGGAAGAGCGCCCAATACGCAAACCGCCTCTCCCCGCGCGTTGGCCGAT
TCATTAATGCAGCTGGCACGACAGGTTTCCCGACTGGAAAGCGGGCAGTGAGCGCAACGCAATTAATGTG
AGTTAGCTCACTCATTAGGCACCCCAGGCTTTACACTTTATGCTTCCGGCTCGTATGTTGTGTGGAATTG
TGAGCGGATAACAATTTCACACAGGAAACAGCTATGACCATGATTACGCCAAGCGCGCAATTAACCCTCA
CTAAAGGGAACAAAAGCTGGAGCTGCAAGC
Features (pLannotate 1.2.2; 32 found; start..end, strand, type, name):
      5..231     +  promoter       RSV promoter: Rous sarcoma virus enhancer/promoter
    232..412     +  LTR            5' LTR (truncated): truncated 5' long terminal repeat (LTR) from HIV-1
    459..584     +  misc_feature   HIV-1 Ψ: packaging signal of human immunodeficiency virus type 1
    568..931     +  CDS            HIV-1 gag (fragment): gag protein from human immunodeficiency virus 1; gag
   1077..1310    +  misc_feature   RRE: The Rev response element (RRE) of HIV-1 allows for Rev-dependent mRNA export from the nucleus to the cytoplasm.
   1687..1713    +  CDS            Rev (fragment): human immunodeficiency virus 1 (HIV-1) Rev protein; rev; enhances nuclear export of unspliced and incompletely spliced viral mRNAs
   1720..1743    +  promoter       SV40 promoter (fragment): SV40 early promoter
   1744..1815    +  promoter       SV40 promoter (fragment): SV40 enhancer and early promoter
   1839..1974    +  rep_origin     SV40 ori: SV40 origin of replication
   2020..2616    +  CDS            PuroR (fragment): puromycin N-acetyltransferase; pac from Streptomyces; confers resistance to puromycin
   2665..2782    +  misc_feature   cPPT/CTS: central polypurine tract and central termination sequence of HIV-1
   2847..2913    +  CDS            small t antigen (fragment): SV40 (simian virus 40) small t antigen
   2920..4098    +  promoter       EF-1α promoter: strong constitutive promoter for human elongation factor EF-1α
   4142..4483    +  CDS            ZNF720 (fragment): ZN720_HUMAN - Experimental evidence at protein level: Swiss-Prot protein existence level 1. From Homo sapiens (Human).
   4502..4630    +  CDS            ZNF493 (fragment): ZN493_HUMAN - Experimental evidence at protein level: Swiss-Prot protein existence level 1. May be involved in transcriptional regulation. From Homo sapiens (Human).
   5720..5773    +  promoter       U6 promoter (fragment): RNA polymerase III promoter for human U6 snRNA
   5815..6403    +  misc_feature   WPRE: woodchuck hepatitis virus posttranscriptional regulatory element
   6454..6473    +  misc_feature   cPPT/CTS (fragment): central polypurine tract and central termination sequence of HIV-1
   6475..6708    +  LTR            3' LTR (ΔU3): self-inactivating 3' long terminal repeat (LTR) from HIV-1
   6786..6907    +  polyA_signal   SV40 poly(A) signal: SV40 polyadenylation signal
   6947..7082    +  rep_origin     SV40 ori: SV40 origin of replication
   7103..7121    -  promoter       T7 promoter: promoter for bacteriophage T7 RNA polymerase
   7129..7284    +  CDS            lacZα (fragment): LacZα fragment of β-galactosidase; lacZ fragment
   7289..7717    +  rep_origin     f1 ori (sequence partly withheld): f1 bacteriophage origin of replication; arrow indicates direction of (+) strand synthesis
   7770..7874    +  promoter       AmpR promoter: bla
   7875..8735    +  CDS            AmpR: β-lactamase; bla; confers resistance to ampicillin, carbenicillin, and related antibiotics
   8906..9494    +  rep_origin     ori: high-copy-number ColE1/pMB1/pBR322/pUC origin of replication
   9677..9769    +  CDS            lacI (fragment): lac repressor; lacI; The lac repressor binds to the lac operator to inhibit transcription in E. coli. This inhibition can be relieved by adding lactose or isopropyl-β-D-thiogalactopyranoside (IPTG).
   9782..9803    +  protein_bind   CAP binding site: CAP binding activates transcription in the presence of cAMP. E. coli catabolite activator protein
   9818..9848    +  promoter       lac promoter: promoter for the E. coli lac operon
   9856..9872    +  protein_bind   lac operator: The lac repressor binds to the lac operator to inhibit transcription in E. coli. This inhibition can be relieved by adding lactose or isopropyl-β-D-thiogalactopyranoside (IPTG). lac repressor encoded by lacI
   9917..9935    +  promoter       T3 promoter: promoter for bacteriophage T3 RNA polymerase
