[The description below was written by a language model from this plasmid's Addgene catalogue record and pLannotate feature annotations shown in this document.]
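Description:
TFORF1570 is a third-generation-style, self-inactivating lentiviral expression plasmid built on the pLX_TRC317 backbone from the Broad Institute Genetic Perturbation Platform. It carries the human zinc finger protein ZNF680 open reading frame, a synthesized insert of about 1.7 kb corresponding to the reference transcript named in the depositor comments. It belongs to a large barcoded transcription factor ORF collection. In bacteria it is maintained as a high-copy plasmid through a ColE1/pUC-type origin with ampicillin resistance, and an f1 origin is also present. The depositor notes that the plasmid can recombine, which is a common issue with LTR-containing vectors.

The viral genome is transcribed from an RSV promoter fused to a truncated HIV-1 5' LTR. It includes the Ψ packaging signal, a gag fragment, the RRE for Rev-dependent export, a cPPT/CTS, a WPRE to boost transcript stability and expression, and a ΔU3 3' LTR followed by an SV40 polyadenylation signal. Two cassettes sit within the provirus. An SV40 early promoter drives puromycin N-acetyltransferase for selecting transduced mammalian cells, and the human EF-1α promoter drives the ZNF680 ORF. The automated annotation labels parts of the ORF region as ZNF720 and ZNF493 fragments. This most likely reflects homology among KRAB zinc finger family members rather than a different insert. The 24-bp barcode described in the catalogue entry is not annotated in the feature table, so its position cannot be stated from the record.

The construct is intended for constitutive overexpression of ZNF680 after lentiviral delivery. It is especially suited to pooled screens, such as directed differentiation studies, where the barcode identifies which transcription factor each cell received.
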