Addgene plasmid #144105: TFORF1570
Purpose: Lentiviral vector for overexpressing transcription factor ORFs with unique 24-bp barcodes. Barcodes facilitate identification of transcription factors in pooled screens.
Depositing lab: Feng Zhang. Depositing organization: Broad Institute. Publication: A transcription factor atlas of directed differentiation. Joung J, Ma S, Tay T, Geiger-Schuller KR, Kirchgatterer PC, Verdine VK, Guo B, Arias-Garcia MA, Allen WE, Singh A, Kuksenko O, Abudayyeh OO, Gootenberg JS, Fu Z, Macrae RK, Buenrostro JD, Regev A, Zhang F. Cell. 2023 Jan 5;186(1):209-229.e26. doi: 10.1016/j.cell.2022.11.026. PubMed 36608654.
Backbone
  Vector backbone: pLX_TRC317
  Backbone manufacturer: Broad Institute Genetic Perturbation Platform
  Backbone size w/o insert (bp): 8264
  Vector type: Mammalian Expression, Lentiviral
  Selectable markers: Puromycin
Growth in bacteria
  Bacterial resistance: Ampicillin, 100 μg/mL
  Growth temperature: 37°C
  Growth strain: NEB Stable
  Copy number: High Copy
Gene/Insert
  Gene/Insert name: ZNF680
  Species: H. sapiens (human)
  Insert size (bp): 1694
  Entrez Gene: ZNF680 (a.k.a. FLJ90430)
  Promoter: EF1a
  Cloning method: Unknown
  Sequencing primers: 5′ GGGTGGAGACTGAAGTTAGGCCAG; 3′ CACATAGCGTAAAAGGAGCAACATAG
Terms and licenses: Academic/Nonprofit Terms; Industry Terms: Not Available to Industry
Depositor comments: NM_178558,ENST00000309683 . The transcription factor ORF portion of this plasmid was synthesized by Genewiz. Please test multiple small colonies in case of plasmid recombination. To make this collection available in a timely manner, a portion of this collection was not fully sequenced by Addgene. If an Addgene verified full plasmid sequence is not available, please contact us prior to placing an order to request the full sequence.
How to cite: TFORF1570 was a gift from Feng Zhang (Addgene plasmid # 144105 ; http://n2t.net/addgene:144105 ; RRID:Addgene_144105)
