>Addgene plasmid #144105 | TFORF1570 | depositor partial sequence | sequence record 284439 | Insert
ACCGCCACCATGCCAGGACCACCTGGAAGCCTAGAAATGGGACCACTGACATTTAGGGATGTGGCCATAG
AATTCTCTCTGGAGGAGTGGCAATGCCTGGACACTGCACAACGGAATTTATATAGGAAAGTGATGTTTGA
GAACTACAGAAACCTGGTCTTCCTGGGTATTGCTGTCTCTAAGCCTCACCTGATAACCTGTTTGGAGCAA
GGAAAAGAGCCCTGGAATAGGAAGAGACAGGAGATGGTAGCCAAACCCCCAGTTATATATTCTCATTTCA
CTGAAGACCTTTGGCCAGAGCATAGCATAAAAGATTCTTTTCAAAAAGTGATACTGAGAGGATATGGAAA
ATGTGGACATGAGAATTTACAATTAAGAATAAGTTGTAAAAGTGTGGATGAGTCTAAGGTGTTCAAAGAA
GGTTATAATGAACTTAACCAATGTTTGAGAACTACCCAGAGCAAAATATTTCAATGTGATAAATACGTGA
AAGTCTTTCATAAATTTTCAAATTCAAACAGTCATAAGAAAAGAAATACTGGAAAGAAGGTTTTCAAATG
TAAAGAATGTGGCAAATCATTTTGCATGCTTTCACATCTAACACAACATATAAGAATTCACACTAGAGAG
AATTCTTACAAATGTGAGGAATGTGGCAAAGTTCTTAACTGGTTCTCAGAGCTTATTAAACATAAGGGAA
TTCATATGGGAGAGAAACCCTACAAATGTGAGGAATGTGGCAAAGCCTTTAACCAATCCTCAACCCTTAT
TAAACATAAGAAAATTCATATTGAAGAGAAACCCTTCAAATGTGAAGAATGTGGCAAAGCCTTTAGTTTA
TTCTCAATCCTTAGTAAACATAAGATAATTCATACTGGAGACAAACCTTACAAATGTGATGAATGTCACA
AAGCCTTTAACTGGTTTGCAACCCTTACTAACCATAAGAGAATTCATACTGGAGAGAAACCCTTCAAATG
TGAAGAATGTGGCAAAGACTTTAACCAGTTTTCAAACCTTACTAAACATAAGAAAATTCATACTGGAGAG
AAACCCTACAAATGTGAAGAATGTGGCAAAGCTTTTAACCAGTTTGCAAACCTTACTAGACATAAGAAAA
TTCATACTGGAGAGAAATCCTACAAATGTGAAGAATGCGGCAAAGCTTTTATACAGTCCTCAAACCTTAC
TGAACATATGAGAATTCATACTGGAGAGAAACCCTACAAATGTGAAGAATGTGGCAAAGCTTTTAATGGG
TGCTCCAGCCTTACTCGACATAAGAGAATTCACACTAGAGAGAATACCTACAAATGTGAAGAATGTGGCA
AAGGCTTTACTTTATTTTCAACCCTTACTAACCATAAAGTAATTCATACTGGAGAGAAATCCTACAAATG
TGATGAATGTGGCAATGTTTTTAACTGGCCTGCAACTCTTGCTAATCATAAGAGAATTCATGCTAGAGAG
AAACCCTACAAATGTGAAGAATGTGGCAAAGCTTTTAACCGGTCCTCACACCTTACTAGACATAAGAAAA
TTCATACTGGTGAGAAACTCTACAAACCTGAAAAATGTGACAATAATTTTGATAACACCTAGTAATGAAC
TAGTCCGTAACTTGAAAGTATTTCGATTTCTTGGCTTTATATATCTTGTGGAAAGGACGAGGAAGGTTCA
GGCGATGGTTCGGC
