>Addgene plasmid #144105 | TFORF1570 | depositor partial sequence | sequence record 284440 | Barcode
GGAAGGTTCAGGCGATGGTTCGGC
